Addgene plasmid #239262: LentiCRISPR-B_2xsgRNAs-RPPH1 (pAVA3585)
Purpose: Lentiviral vector expressing Cas9-P2A-Blasticidin and two sgRNAs targeting RPPH1
Depositing lab: Andrei Alexandrov. Depositing organization: Clemson University. Publication: Identification of RMP24 and RMP64, human ribonuclease MRP-specific protein components. Che R, Mirani B, Panah M, Chen X, Luo H, Alexandrov A. Cell Rep. 2025 Jun 24;44(6):115752. doi: 10.1016/j.celrep.2025.115752. Epub 2025 May 24. PubMed 40413743.
Backbone
  Vector backbone: LentiCRISPR-B
  Vector type: Lentiviral, CRISPR
  Selectable markers: Blasticidin
Growth in bacteria
  Bacterial resistance: Ampicillin, 100 μg/mL
  Growth temperature: 37°C
  Growth strain: NEB Stable
  Copy number: High Copy
Gene/Insert
  Gene/Insert name: U6-driven sgRNA1 and 7SK-driven sgRNA2 targeting RPPH1
  gRNA/shRNA sequence: sgRNA1: CGGAGCTTGGAACAGACTCA/sgRNA2: GGCGGAGGGAAGCTCATCAG
  Species: H. sapiens (human)
  Cloning method: Gibson Cloning
  Sequencing primers: 5′ CGTGACGTAGAAAGTAATAATTTCTTGGGTAG
Terms and licenses: Academic/Nonprofit Terms; Industry Terms: Not Available to Industry
Depositor comments: Please visit https://doi.org/10.1101/2025.01.19.633795 for bioRxiv preprint.
How to cite: LentiCRISPR-B_2xsgRNAs-RPPH1 (pAVA3585) was a gift from Andrei Alexandrov (Addgene plasmid # 239262 ; http://n2t.net/addgene:239262 ; RRID:Addgene_239262)
