[The description below was written by a language model from this plasmid's Addgene catalogue record and pLannotate feature annotations shown in this document.]
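Description:
LentiCRISPR-B_2xsgRNAs-RPPH1 (pAVA3585) is an all-in-one lentiviral CRISPR vector built on the LentiCRISPR-B backbone. It delivers Streptococcus pyogenes Cas9, a blasticidin resistance marker and two guide RNAs against human RPPH1, the gene for the RNA subunit of ribonuclease P. The 11.7 kb plasmid is propagated in E. coli through a high-copy ColE1/pUC-type origin with ampicillin selection (AmpR). It also carries an f1 origin, an SV40 origin and leftover lac and T7/T3 cloning-vector elements outside the viral region.

The transfer cassette has a third-generation, self-inactivating layout. An RSV promoter fused to a truncated HIV-1 5' LTR drives genomic RNA production in packaging cells. It is followed by the Ψ packaging signal with a gag fragment, the RRE for Rev-dependent export, a cPPT/CTS, and a ΔU3 3' LTR with a downstream SV40 poly(A) signal.

Within this frame, a human U6 promoter expresses sgRNA1. According to the catalogue entry, a 7SK promoter drives sgRNA2. The automated annotation finds both gRNA scaffolds but does not label the 7SK promoter, which presumably lies in the unannotated gap between them. Using two different Pol III promoters reduces repeated sequence within the vector.

Downstream, an EF-1α core promoter transcribes Cas9, which the annotation splits into contiguous N- and C-terminal segments. Cas9 is linked through a P2A peptide (stated in the catalogue, not annotated) to blasticidin S deaminase, and a WPRE enhances expression. Transduced cells can therefore be selected with blasticidin while both guides cut RPPH1. The pairing suggests disruption or deletion within this noncoding RNA gene, though the record does not state the intended editing outcome. The associated publication concerns protein components of the related human ribonuclease MRP.
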