Features (pLannotate 1.2.2; 30 found; start..end, strand, type, name):
      5..231     +  promoter       RSV promoter: Rous sarcoma virus enhancer/promoter
    232..412     +  LTR            5' LTR (truncated): truncated 5' long terminal repeat (LTR) from HIV-1
    459..584     +  misc_feature   HIV-1 Ψ: packaging signal of human immunodeficiency virus type 1
    568..931     +  CDS            HIV-1 gag (fragment): gag protein from human immunodeficiency virus 1; gag
   1077..1310    +  misc_feature   RRE: The Rev response element (RRE) of HIV-1 allows for Rev-dependent mRNA export from the nucleus to the cytoplasm.
   1687..1713    +  CDS            Rev (fragment): human immunodeficiency virus 1 (HIV-1) Rev protein; rev; enhances nuclear export of unspliced and incompletely spliced viral mRNAs
   1717..1957    +  promoter       U6 promoter: RNA polymerase III promoter for human U6 snRNA
   1987..2062    +  misc_RNA       gRNA scaffold: guide RNA scaffold for the Streptococcus pyogenes CRISPR/Cas9 system
   2339..2414    +  misc_RNA       gRNA scaffold: guide RNA scaffold for the Streptococcus pyogenes CRISPR/Cas9 system
   2462..2579    +  misc_feature   cPPT/CTS: central polypurine tract and central termination sequence of HIV-1
   2648..2859    +  promoter       EF-1α core promoter: core promoter for human elongation factor EF-1α
   2963..4564    +  CDS            Cas9(N): N-terminal portion of Streptococcus pyogenes Cas9 (Zetsche et al., 2015)
   4565..7063    +  CDS            Cas9(C): C-terminal portion of Streptococcus pyogenes Cas9 (Zetsche et al., 2015)
   7184..7582    +  CDS            BSD: blasticidin S deaminase; Aspergillus terreus BSD; confers resistance to blasticidin
   7598..8186    +  misc_feature   WPRE: woodchuck hepatitis virus posttranscriptional regulatory element
   8237..8256    +  misc_feature   cPPT/CTS (fragment): central polypurine tract and central termination sequence of HIV-1
   8258..8491    +  LTR            3' LTR (ΔU3): self-inactivating 3' long terminal repeat (LTR) from HIV-1
   8569..8690    +  polyA_signal   SV40 poly(A) signal: SV40 polyadenylation signal
   8730..8865    +  rep_origin     SV40 ori: SV40 origin of replication
   8886..8904    -  promoter       T7 promoter: promoter for bacteriophage T7 RNA polymerase
   8912..9067    +  CDS            lacZα (fragment): LacZα fragment of β-galactosidase; lacZ fragment
   9072..9500    +  rep_origin     f1 ori (sequence partly withheld): f1 bacteriophage origin of replication; arrow indicates direction of (+) strand synthesis
   9553..9657    +  promoter       AmpR promoter: bla
   9658..10518   +  CDS            AmpR: β-lactamase; bla; confers resistance to ampicillin, carbenicillin, and related antibiotics
  10689..11277   +  rep_origin     ori: high-copy-number ColE1/pMB1/pBR322/pUC origin of replication
  11460..11552   +  CDS            lacI (fragment): lac repressor; lacI; The lac repressor binds to the lac operator to inhibit transcription in E. coli. This inhibition can be relieved by adding lactose or isopropyl-β-D-thiogalactopyranoside (IPTG).
  11565..11586   +  protein_bind   CAP binding site: CAP binding activates transcription in the presence of cAMP. E. coli catabolite activator protein
  11601..11631   +  promoter       lac promoter: promoter for the E. coli lac operon
  11635..11657   +  protein_bind   lac operator (fragment): The lac repressor binds to the lac operator to inhibit transcription in E. coli. This inhibition can be relieved by adding lactose or isopropyl-β-D-thiogalactopyranoside (IPTG). lac repressor encoded by lacI
  11700..11718   +  promoter       T3 promoter: promoter for bacteriophage T3 RNA polymerase
>Addgene plasmid #239262 | LentiCRISPR-B_2xsgRNAs-RPPH1 (pAVA3585) | addgene full sequence | sequence record 478419 | Addgene NGS Result
TTAATGTAGTCTTATGCAATACTCTTGTAGTCTTGCAACATGGTAACGATGAGTTAGCAACATGCCTTAC
AAGGAGAGAAAAAGCACCGTGCATGCCGATTGGTGGAAGTAAGGTGGTACGATCGTGCCTTATTAGGAAG
GCAACAGACGGGTCTGACATGGATTGGACGAACCACTGAATTGCCGCATTGCAGAGATATTGTATTTAAG
TGCCTAGCTCGATACATAAACGGGTCTCTCTGGTTAGACCAGATCTGAGCCTGGGAGCTCTCTGGCTAAC
TAGGGAACCCACTGCTTAAGCCTCAATAAAGCTTGCCTTGAGTGCTTCAAGTAGTGTGTGCCCGTCTGTT
GTGTGACTCTGGTAACTAGAGATCCCTCAGACCCTTTTAGTCAGTGTGGAAAATCTCTAGCAGTGGCGCC
CGAACAGGGACTTGAAAGCGAAAGGGAAACCAGAGGAGCTCTCTCGACGCAGGACTCGGCTTGCTGAAGC
GCGCACGGCAAGAGGCGAGGGGCGGCGACTGGTGAGTACGCCAAAAATTTTGACTAGCGGAGGCTAGAAG
GAGAGAGATGGGTGCGAGAGCGTCAGTATTAAGCGGGGGAGAATTAGATCGCGATGGGAAAAAATTCGGT
TAAGGCCAGGGGGAAAGAAAAAATATAAATTAAAACATATAGTATGGGCAAGCAGGGAGCTAGAACGATT
CGCAGTTAATCCTGGCCTGTTAGAAACATCAGAAGGCTGTAGACAAATACTGGGACAGCTACAACCATCC
CTTCAGACAGGATCAGAAGAACTTAGATCATTATATAATACAGTAGCAACCCTCTATTGTGTGCATCAAA
GGATAGAGATAAAAGACACCAAGGAAGCTTTAGACAAGATAGAGGAAGAGCAAAACAAAAGTAAGACCAC
CGCACAGCAAGCGGCCGCTGATCTTCAGACCTGGAGGAGGAGATATGAGGGACAATTGGAGAAGTGAATT
ATATAAATATAAAGTAGTAAAAATTGAACCATTAGGAGTAGCACCCACCAAGGCAAAGAGAAGAGTGGTG
CAGAGAGAAAAAAGAGCAGTGGGAATAGGAGCTTTGTTCCTTGGGTTCTTGGGAGCAGCAGGAAGCACTA
TGGGCGCAGCGTCAATGACGCTGACGGTACAGGCCAGACAATTATTGTCTGGTATAGTGCAGCAGCAGAA
CAATTTGCTGAGGGCTATTGAGGCGCAACAGCATCTGTTGCAACTCACAGTCTGGGGCATCAAGCAGCTC
CAGGCAAGAATCCTGGCTGTGGAAAGATACCTAAAGGATCAACAGCTCCTGGGGATTTGGGGTTGCTCTG
GAAAACTCATTTGCACCACTGCTGTGCCTTGGAATGCTAGTTGGAGTAATAAATCTCTGGAACAGATTTG
GAATCACACGACCTGGATGGAGTGGGACAGAGAAATTAACAATTACACAAGCTTAATACACTCCTTAATT
GAAGAATCGCAAAACCAGCAAGAAAAGAATGAACAAGAATTATTGGAATTAGATAAATGGGCAAGTTTGT
GGAATTGGTTTAACATAACAAATTGGCTGTGGTATATAAAATTATTCATAATGATAGTAGGAGGCTTGGT
AGGTTTAAGAATAGTTTTTGCTGTACTTTCTATAGTGAATAGAGTTAGGCAGGGATATTCACCATTATCG
TTTCAGACCCACCTCCCAACCCCGAGGGGACCCAGAGAGGGCCTATTTCCCATGATTCCTTCATATTTGC
ATATACGATACAAGGCTGTTAGAGAGATAATTAGAATTAATTTGACTGTAAACACAAAGATATTAGTACA
AAATACGTGACGTAGAAAGTAATAATTTCTTGGGTAGTTTGCAGTTTTAAAATTATGTTTTAAAATGGAC
TATCATATGCTTACCGTAACTTGAAAGTATTTCGATTTCTTGGCTTTATATATCTTGTGGAAAGGACGAA
ACACCGCGGAGCTTGGAACAGACTCAGTTTTAGAGCTAGAAATAGCAAGTTAAAATAAGGCTAGTCCGTT
ATCAACTTGAAAAAGTGGCACCGAGTCGGTGCTTTTTTGAATTCCTGCAGTATTTAGCATGCCCCACCCA
TCTGCAAGGCATTCTGGATAGTGTCAAAACAGCCGGAAATCAAGTCCGTTTATCTCAAACTTTAGCATTT
TGGGAATAAATGATATTTGCTATGCTGGTTAAATTAGATTTTAGTTAAATTTCCTGCTGAAGCTCTAGTA
CGATAAGCAACTTGACCTAAGTGTAAAGTTGAGACTTCCTTCAGGTTTATATAGCTTGTGCGCCGCTTGG
GTACCTCGGGCGGAGGGAAGCTCATCAGGTTTTAGAGCTAGAAATAGCAAGTTAAAATAAGGCTAGTCCG
TTATCAACTTGAAAAAGTGGCACCGAGTCGGTGCTTTTTTGAATTCTAGATCTTGAGACAAATGGCAGTA
TTCATCCACAATTTTAAAAGAAAAGGGGGGATTGGGGGGTACAGTGCAGGGGAAAGAATAGTAGACATAA
TAGCAACAGACATACAAACTAAAGAATTACAAAAACAAATTACAAAAATTCAAAATTTTCGGGTTTATTA
CAGGGACAGCAGAGATCCACTTTGGCGCCGGCTCGAGTGGCTCCGGTGCCCGTCAGTGGGCAGAGCGCAC
ATCGCCCACAGTCCCCGAGAAGTTGGGGGGAGGGGTCGGCAATTGAACCGGTGCCTAGAGAAGGTGGCGC
GGGGTAAACTGGGAAAGTGATGTCGTGTACTGGCTCCGCCTTTTTCCCGAGGGTGGGGGAGAACCGTATA
TAAGTGCAGTAGTCGCCGTGAACGTTCTTTTTCGCAACGGGTTTGCCGCCAGAACACAGGTGTCGTGACG
CGGGATCCGCCACCATGGATTACAAAGACGATGACGATAAGATGGCCCCAAAGAAGAAGCGGAAGGTCGG
TATCCACGGAGTCCCAGCAGCCGACAAGAAGTACAGCATCGGCCTGGACATCGGCACCAACTCTGTGGGC
TGGGCCGTGATCACCGACGAGTACAAGGTGCCCAGCAAGAAATTCAAGGTGCTGGGCAACACCGACCGGC
ACAGCATCAAGAAGAACCTGATCGGAGCCCTGCTGTTCGACAGCGGCGAAACAGCCGAGGCCACCCGGCT
GAAGAGAACCGCCAGAAGAAGATACACCAGACGGAAGAACCGGATCTGCTATCTGCAAGAGATCTTCAGC
AACGAGATGGCCAAGGTGGACGACAGCTTCTTCCACAGACTGGAAGAGTCCTTCCTGGTGGAAGAGGATA
AGAAGCACGAGCGGCACCCCATCTTCGGCAACATCGTGGACGAGGTGGCCTACCACGAGAAGTACCCCAC
CATCTACCACCTGAGAAAGAAACTGGTGGACAGCACCGACAAGGCCGACCTGCGGCTGATCTATCTGGCC
CTGGCCCACATGATCAAGTTCCGGGGCCACTTCCTGATCGAGGGCGACCTGAACCCCGACAACAGCGACG
TGGACAAGCTGTTCATCCAGCTGGTGCAGACCTACAACCAGCTGTTCGAGGAAAACCCCATCAACGCCAG
CGGCGTGGACGCCAAGGCCATCCTGTCTGCCAGACTGAGCAAGAGCAGACGGCTGGAAAATCTGATCGCC
CAGCTGCCCGGCGAGAAGAAGAATGGCCTGTTCGGAAACCTGATTGCCCTGAGCCTGGGCCTGACCCCCA
ACTTCAAGAGCAACTTCGACCTGGCCGAGGATGCCAAACTGCAGCTGAGCAAGGACACCTACGACGACGA
CCTGGACAACCTGCTGGCCCAGATCGGCGACCAGTACGCCGACCTGTTTCTGGCCGCCAAGAACCTGTCC
GACGCCATCCTGCTGAGCGACATCCTGAGAGTGAACACCGAGATCACCAAGGCCCCCCTGAGCGCCTCTA
TGATCAAGAGATACGACGAGCACCACCAGGACCTGACCCTGCTGAAAGCTCTCGTGCGGCAGCAGCTGCC
TGAGAAGTACAAAGAGATTTTCTTCGACCAGAGCAAGAACGGCTACGCCGGCTACATTGACGGCGGAGCC
AGCCAGGAAGAGTTCTACAAGTTCATCAAGCCCATCCTGGAAAAGATGGACGGCACCGAGGAACTGCTCG
TGAAGCTGAACAGAGAGGACCTGCTGCGGAAGCAGCGGACCTTCGACAACGGCAGCATCCCCCACCAGAT
CCACCTGGGAGAGCTGCACGCCATTCTGCGGCGGCAGGAAGATTTTTACCCATTCCTGAAGGACAACCGG
GAAAAGATCGAGAAGATCCTGACCTTCCGCATCCCCTACTACGTGGGCCCTCTGGCCAGGGGAAACAGCA
GATTCGCCTGGATGACCAGAAAGAGCGAGGAAACCATCACCCCCTGGAACTTCGAGGAAGTGGTGGACAA
GGGCGCTTCCGCCCAGAGCTTCATCGAGCGGATGACCAACTTCGATAAGAACCTGCCCAACGAGAAGGTG
CTGCCCAAGCACAGCCTGCTGTACGAGTACTTCACCGTGTATAACGAGCTGACCAAAGTGAAATACGTGA
CCGAGGGAATGAGAAAGCCCGCCTTCCTGAGCGGCGAGCAGAAAAAGGCCATCGTGGACCTGCTGTTCAA
GACCAACCGGAAAGTGACCGTGAAGCAGCTGAAAGAGGACTACTTCAAGAAAATCGAGTGCTTCGACTCC
GTGGAAATCTCCGGCGTGGAAGATCGGTTCAACGCCTCCCTGGGCACATACCACGATCTGCTGAAAATTA
TCAAGGACAAGGACTTCCTGGACAATGAGGAAAACGAGGACATTCTGGAAGATATCGTGCTGACCCTGAC
ACTGTTTGAGGACAGAGAGATGATCGAGGAACGGCTGAAAACCTATGCCCACCTGTTCGACGACAAAGTG
ATGAAGCAGCTGAAGCGGCGGAGATACACCGGCTGGGGCAGGCTGAGCCGGAAGCTGATCAACGGCATCC
GGGACAAGCAGTCCGGCAAGACAATCCTGGATTTCCTGAAGTCCGACGGCTTCGCCAACAGAAACTTCAT
GCAGCTGATCCACGACGACAGCCTGACCTTTAAAGAGGACATCCAGAAAGCCCAGGTGTCCGGCCAGGGC
GATAGCCTGCACGAGCACATTGCCAATCTGGCCGGCAGCCCCGCCATTAAGAAGGGCATCCTGCAGACAG
TGAAGGTGGTGGACGAGCTCGTGAAAGTGATGGGCCGGCACAAGCCCGAGAACATCGTGATCGAAATGGC
CAGAGAGAACCAGACCACCCAGAAGGGACAGAAGAACAGCCGCGAGAGAATGAAGCGGATCGAAGAGGGC
ATCAAAGAGCTGGGCAGCCAGATCCTGAAAGAACACCCCGTGGAAAACACCCAGCTGCAGAACGAGAAGC
TGTACCTGTACTACCTGCAGAATGGGCGGGATATGTACGTGGACCAGGAACTGGACATCAACCGGCTGTC
CGACTACGATGTGGACCATATCGTGCCTCAGAGCTTTCTGAAGGACGACTCCATCGACAACAAGGTGCTG
ACCAGAAGCGACAAGAACCGGGGCAAGAGCGACAACGTGCCCTCCGAAGAGGTCGTGAAGAAGATGAAGA
ACTACTGGCGGCAGCTGCTGAACGCCAAGCTGATTACCCAGAGAAAGTTCGACAATCTGACCAAGGCCGA
GAGAGGCGGCCTGAGCGAACTGGATAAGGCCGGCTTCATCAAGAGACAGCTGGTGGAAACCCGGCAGATC
ACAAAGCACGTGGCACAGATCCTGGACTCCCGGATGAACACTAAGTACGACGAGAATGACAAGCTGATCC
GGGAAGTGAAAGTGATCACCCTGAAGTCCAAGCTGGTGTCCGATTTCCGGAAGGATTTCCAGTTTTACAA
AGTGCGCGAGATCAACAACTACCACCACGCCCACGACGCCTACCTGAACGCCGTCGTGGGAACCGCCCTG
ATCAAAAAGTACCCTAAGCTGGAAAGCGAGTTCGTGTACGGCGACTACAAGGTGTACGACGTGCGGAAGA
TGATCGCCAAGAGCGAGCAGGAAATCGGCAAGGCTACCGCCAAGTACTTCTTCTACAGCAACATCATGAA
CTTTTTCAAGACCGAGATTACCCTGGCCAACGGCGAGATCCGGAAGCGGCCTCTGATCGAGACAAACGGC
GAAACCGGGGAGATCGTGTGGGATAAGGGCCGGGATTTTGCCACCGTGCGGAAAGTGCTGAGCATGCCCC
AAGTGAATATCGTGAAAAAGACCGAGGTGCAGACAGGCGGCTTCAGCAAAGAGTCTATCCTGCCCAAGAG
GAACAGCGATAAGCTGATCGCCAGAAAGAAGGACTGGGACCCTAAGAAGTACGGCGGCTTCGACAGCCCC
ACCGTGGCCTATTCTGTGCTGGTGGTGGCCAAAGTGGAAAAGGGCAAGTCCAAGAAACTGAAGAGTGTGA
AAGAGCTGCTGGGGATCACCATCATGGAAAGAAGCAGCTTCGAGAAGAATCCCATCGACTTTCTGGAAGC
CAAGGGCTACAAAGAAGTGAAAAAGGACCTGATCATCAAGCTGCCTAAGTACTCCCTGTTCGAGCTGGAA
AACGGCCGGAAGAGAATGCTGGCCTCTGCCGGCGAACTGCAGAAGGGAAACGAACTGGCCCTGCCCTCCA
AATATGTGAACTTCCTGTACCTGGCCAGCCACTATGAGAAGCTGAAGGGCTCCCCCGAGGATAATGAGCA
GAAACAGCTGTTTGTGGAACAGCACAAGCACTACCTGGACGAGATCATCGAGCAGATCAGCGAGTTCTCC
AAGAGAGTGATCCTGGCCGACGCTAATCTGGACAAAGTGCTGTCCGCCTACAACAAGCACCGGGATAAGC
CCATCAGAGAGCAGGCCGAGAATATCATCCACCTGTTTACCCTGACCAATCTGGGAGCCCCTGCCGCCTT
CAAGTACTTTGACACCACCATCGACCGGAAGAGGTACACCAGCACCAAAGAGGTGCTGGACGCCACCCTG
ATCCACCAGAGCATCACCGGCCTGTACGAGACACGGATCGACCTGTCTCAGCTGGGAGGCGACAAGCGTC
CTGCTGCTACTAAGAAAGCTGGTCAAGCTAAGAAAAAGAAAGCTAGCGGCAGCGGCGCCACCAACTTCAG
CCTGCTGAAGCAGGCCGGCGACGTGGAGGAGAACCCCGGCCCCATGGCCAAGCCTTTGTCTCAAGAAGAA
TCCACCCTCATTGAAAGAGCAACGGCTACAATCAACAGCATCCCCATCTCTGAAGACTACAGCGTCGCCA
GCGCAGCTCTCTCTAGCGACGGCCGCATCTTCACTGGTGTCAATGTATATCATTTTACTGGGGGACCTTG
TGCAGAACTCGTGGTGCTGGGCACTGCTGCTGCTGCGGCAGCTGGCAACCTGACTTGTATCGTCGCGATC
GGAAATGAGAACAGGGGCATCTTGAGCCCCTGCGGACGGTGCCGACAGGTGCTTCTCGATCTGCATCCTG
GGATCAAAGCCATAGTGAAGGACAGTGATGGACAGCCGACGGCAGTTGGGATTCGTGAATTGCTGCCCTC
TGGTTATGTGTGGGAGGGCTAAACGCGTTAAGTCGACAATCAACCTCTGGATTACAAAATTTGTGAAAGA
TTGACTGGTATTCTTAACTATGTTGCTCCTTTTACGCTATGTGGATACGCTGCTTTAATGCCTTTGTATC
ATGCTATTGCTTCCCGTATGGCTTTCATTTTCTCCTCCTTGTATAAATCCTGGTTGCTGTCTCTTTATGA
GGAGTTGTGGCCCGTTGTCAGGCAACGTGGCGTGGTGTGCACTGTGTTTGCTGACGCAACCCCCACTGGT
TGGGGCATTGCCACCACCTGTCAGCTCCTTTCCGGGACTTTCGCTTTCCCCCTCCCTATTGCCACGGCGG
AACTCATCGCCGCCTGCCTTGCCCGCTGCTGGACAGGGGCTCGGCTGTTGGGCACTGACAATTCCGTGGT
GTTGTCGGGGAAATCATCGTCCTTTCCTTGGCTGCTCGCCTGTGTTGCCACCTGGATTCTGCGCGGGACG
TCCTTCTGCTACGTCCCTTCGGCCCTCAATCCAGCGGACCTTCCTTCCCGCGGCCTGCTGCCGGCTCTGC
GGCCTCTTCCGCGTCTTCGCCTTCGCCCTCAGACGAGTCGGATCTCCCTTTGGGCCGCCTCCCCGCGTCG
ACTTTAAGACCAATGACTTACAAGGCAGCTGTAGATCTTAGCCACTTTTTAAAAGAAAAGGGGGGACTGG
AAGGGCTAATTCACTCCCAACGAAGACAAGATCTGCTTTTTGCTTGTACTGGGTCTCTCTGGTTAGACCA
GATCTGAGCCTGGGAGCTCTCTGGCTAACTAGGGAACCCACTGCTTAAGCCTCAATAAAGCTTGCCTTGA
GTGCTTCAAGTAGTGTGTGCCCGTCTGTTGTGTGACTCTGGTAACTAGAGATCCCTCAGACCCTTTTAGT
CAGTGTGGAAAATCTCTAGCAGTACGTATAGTAGTTCATGTCATCTTATTATTCAGTATTTATAACTTGC
AAAGAAATGAATATCAGAGAGTGAGAGGAACTTGTTTATTGCAGCTTATAATGGTTACAAATAAAGCAAT
AGCATCACAAATTTCACAAATAAAGCATTTTTTTCACTGCATTCTAGTTGTGGTTTGTCCAAACTCATCA
ATGTATCTTATCATGTCTGGCTCTAGCTATCCCGCCCCTAACTCCGCCCATCCCGCCCCTAACTCCGCCC
AGTTCCGCCCATTCTCCGCCCCATGGCTGACTAATTTTTTTTATTTATGCAGAGGCCGAGGCCGCCTCGG
CCTCTGAGCTATTCCAGAAGTAGTGAGGAGGCTTTTTTGGAGGCCTAGGGACGTACCCAATTCGCCCTAT
AGTGAGTCGTATTACGCGCGCTCACTGGCCGTCGTTTTACAACGTCGTGACTGGGAAAACCCTGGCGTTA
CCCAACTTAATCGCCTTGCAGCACATCCCCCTTTCGCCAGCTGGCGTAATAGCGAAGAGGCCCGCACCGA
TCGCCCTTCCCAACAGTTGCGCAGCCTGAATGGCGAATGGG
[124 nt withheld, positions 9072-9195]
C
[91 nt withheld, positions 9197-9287]
A
[49 nt withheld, positions 9289-9337]
CCTTTGACGTTGGAGTCCACGTTCTTT
[37 nt withheld, positions 9365-9401]
ACCCTATCTCGGTCTATTCTTTTGATTTATAAGGGATTTTGCCGATTTCGGCCTATTGGTTAAAAAATGA
GCTGATTTAACAAAAATTTAACGCGAATTTTAACAAAATATTAACGCTTACAATTTAGGTGGCACTTTTC
GGGGAAATGTGCGCGGAACCCCTATTTGTTTATTTTTCTAAATACATTCAAATATGTATCCGCTCATGAG
ACAATAACCCTGATAAATGCTTCAATAATATTGAAAAAGGAAGAGTATGAGTATTCAACATTTCCGTGTC
GCCCTTATTCCCTTTTTTGCGGCATTTTGCCTTCCTGTTTTTGCTCACCCAGAAACGCTGGTGAAAGTAA
AAGATGCTGAAGATCAGTTGGGTGCACGAGTGGGTTACATCGAACTGGATCTCAACAGCGGTAAGATCCT
TGAGAGTTTTCGCCCCGAAGAACGTTTTCCAATGATGAGCACTTTTAAAGTTCTGCTATGTGGCGCGGTA
TTATCCCGTATTGACGCCGGGCAAGAGCAACTCGGTCGCCGCATACACTATTCTCAGAATGACTTGGTTG
AGTACTCACCAGTCACAGAAAAGCATCTTACGGATGGCATGACAGTAAGAGAATTATGCAGTGCTGCCAT
AACCATGAGTGATAACACTGCGGCCAACTTACTTCTGACAACGATCGGAGGACCGAAGGAGCTAACCGCT
TTTTTGCACAACATGGGGGATCATGTAACTCGCCTTGATCGTTGGGAACCGGAGCTGAATGAAGCCATAC
CAAACGACGAGCGTGACACCACGATGCCTGTAGCAATGGCAACAACGTTGCGCAAACTATTAACTGGCGA
ACTACTTACTCTAGCTTCCCGGCAACAATTAATAGACTGGATGGAGGCGGATAAAGTTGCAGGACCACTT
CTGCGCTCGGCCCTTCCGGCTGGCTGGTTTATTGCTGATAAATCTGGAGCCGGTGAGCGTGGGTCTCGCG
GTATCATTGCAGCACTGGGGCCAGATGGTAAGCCCTCCCGTATCGTAGTTATCTACACGACGGGGAGTCA
GGCAACTATGGATGAACGAAATAGACAGATCGCTGAGATAGGTGCCTCACTGATTAAGCATTGGTAACTG
TCAGACCAAGTTTACTCATATATACTTTAGATTGATTTAAAACTTCATTTTTAATTTAAAAGGATCTAGG
TGAAGATCCTTTTTGATAATCTCATGACCAAAATCCCTTAACGTGAGTTTTCGTTCCACTGAGCGTCAGA
CCCCGTAGAAAAGATCAAAGGATCTTCTTGAGATCCTTTTTTTCTGCGCGTAATCTGCTGCTTGCAAACA
AAAAAACCACCGCTACCAGCGGTGGTTTGTTTGCCGGATCAAGAGCTACCAACTCTTTTTCCGAAGGTAA
CTGGCTTCAGCAGAGCGCAGATACCAAATACTGTTCTTCTAGTGTAGCCGTAGTTAGGCCACCACTTCAA
GAACTCTGTAGCACCGCCTACATACCTCGCTCTGCTAATCCTGTTACCAGTGGCTGCTGCCAGTGGCGAT
AAGTCGTGTCTTACCGGGTTGGACTCAAGACGATAGTTACCGGATAAGGCGCAGCGGTCGGGCTGAACGG
GGGGTTCGTGCACACAGCCCAGCTTGGAGCGAACGACCTACACCGAACTGAGATACCTACAGCGTGAGCT
ATGAGAAAGCGCCACGCTTCCCGAAGGGAGAAAGGCGGACAGGTATCCGGTAAGCGGCAGGGTCGGAACA
GGAGAGCGCACGAGGGAGCTTCCAGGGGGAAACGCCTGGTATCTTTATAGTCCTGTCGGGTTTCGCCACC
TCTGACTTGAGCGTCGATTTTTGTGATGCTCGTCAGGGGGGCGGAGCCTATGGAAAAACGCCAGCAACGC
GGCCTTTTTACGGTTCCTGGCCTTTTGCTGGCCTTTTGCTCACATGTTCTTTCCTGCGTTATCCCCTGAT
TCTGTGGATAACCGTATTACCGCCTTTGAGTGAGCTGATACCGCTCGCCGCAGCCGAACGACCGAGCGCA
GCGAGTCAGTGAGCGAGGAAGCGGAAGAGCGCCCAATACGCAAACCGCCTCTCCCCGCGCGTTGGCCGAT
TCATTAATGCAGCTGGCACGACAGGTTTCCCGACTGGAAAGCGGGCAGTGAGCGCAACGCAATTAATGTG
AGTTAGCTCACTCATTAGGCACCCCAGGCTTTACACTTTATGCTTCCGGCTCGTATGTTGTGTGGAATTG
TGAGCGGATAACAATTTCACACAGGAAACAGCTATGACCATGATTACGCCAAGCGCGCAATTAACCCTCA
CTAAAGGGAACAAAAGCTGGAGCTGCAAGC
